Addgene plasmid #213137: OmpT
Purpose: OmpT_native membrane expression
Depositing lab: Sebastian Hiller. Depositing organization: University of Basel. Publication: High-throughput screening of BAM inhibitors in native membrane environment. Rath P, Hermann A, Schaefer R, Agustoni E, Vonach JM, Siegrist M, Miscenic C, Tschumi A, Roth D, Bieniossek C, Hiller S. Nat Commun. 2023 Sep 13;14(1):5648. doi: 10.1038/s41467-023-41445-w. PubMed 37704632.
Backbone
  Vector backbone: pET-28 b (+)
  Vector type: Bacterial Expression
Growth in bacteria
  Bacterial resistance: Ampicillin, 100 μg/mL
  Growth temperature: 37°C
  Growth strain: DH5alpha
  Growth instructions: The depositing lab uses BL21(DE3) Omp8 for protein expression.
  Copy number: Unknown
Gene/Insert
  Gene/Insert name: OmpT
  Species: E.coli
  Promoter: T7
  Tag / fusion protein: 6xHis (N terminal on insert)
  Cloning method: Restriction Enzyme; 5′ cloning site NdeI (unknown if destroyed); 3′ cloning site HindIII (unknown if destroyed)
  Sequencing primers: 5′ T7; 3′ T7 term
Terms and licenses: Academic/Nonprofit Terms; Industry Terms: Not Available to Industry
Depositor comments: OmpG-signal -- His-tag -- TEV-site -- OmpT
How to cite: OmpT was a gift from Sebastian Hiller (Addgene plasmid # 213137 ; http://n2t.net/addgene:213137 ; RRID:Addgene_213137)
