[The description below was written by a language model from this plasmid's Addgene catalogue record and pLannotate feature annotations shown in this document.]
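Description:
OmpT is a bacterial expression plasmid for producing the Escherichia coli outer membrane protease OmpT in its native membrane environment. The catalogue lists the backbone as pET-28b(+), a vector normally associated with kanamycin selection, but both the recorded resistance (ampicillin) and the annotated sequence, which carries a β-lactamase gene with its bla promoter and no kanamycin marker, show that selection is by ampicillin. Propagation relies on a ColE1/pMB1-type origin accompanied by rop and the pBR322 bom region. An f1 origin is also present, along with short non-functional fragments of the tetracycline resistance gene typical of pBR322-derived pET backbones.

The expression cassette is a standard T7lac arrangement: a T7 promoter followed by a lac operator and the T7 gene 10 ribosome binding site, closed by the T7 terminator, with lacI and its promoter on the plasmid so that transcription is repressed until induced with IPTG in a host supplying T7 RNA polymerase. According to the depositor, the open reading frame is organised as OmpG signal sequence, His tag, TEV protease site, then OmpT. The feature table matches this, showing a short ompG fragment, a His-containing stretch, a TEV site and the ompT coding region, cloned between NdeI and HindIII. The OmpG signal peptide directs export across the inner membrane so that OmpT can be inserted into the outer membrane, while the 6xHis tag, left at the N terminus after signal cleavage, is removable with TEV protease. A vector-derived His sequence is annotated downstream of the insert, but the record does not say whether it is translated. The depositing lab expresses the protein in a BL21(DE3) Omp8 strain, and the associated work concerns screening of BAM complex inhibitors in native membranes.
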