Features (pLannotate 1.2.2; 22 found; start..end, strand, type, name):
     26..73      -  terminator     T7 terminator: transcription terminator for bacteriophage T7 RNA polymerase
     81..130     -  CDS            SET1 (fragment): solubility-enhancement tag derived from T7 phage gene 10B
    140..157     -  CDS            9xHis (fragment): 9xHis affinity tag
    183..1076    -  CDS            ompT (fragment): OMPT_ECOLI - Experimental evidence at protein level: Swiss-Prot protein existence level 1. Protease that can cleave T7 RNA polymerase, ferric enterobactin receptor protein (FEP), antimicrobial peptide protamine and other proteins. This protease has a specificity for paired basic residues. From Escherichia coli (strain K12).
   1079..1097    -  CDS            TEV site (fragment): tobacco etch virus (TEV) protease recognition and cleavage site
   1108..1124    -  CDS            capTEV™ (fragment): composite tag for in vivo biotinylation, TEV protease cleavage, and 6xHis tagging
   1137..1199    -  CDS            ompG (fragment): OMPG_ECOLI - Experimental evidence at protein level: Swiss-Prot protein existence level 1. May act as a regulator of the RCS-phosphorelay signal transduction pathway. From Escherichia coli (strain K12).
   1207..1229    -  RBS            RBS: efficient ribosome binding site from bacteriophage T7 gene 10 (Olins and Rangwala, 1989)
   1244..1268    -  protein_bind   lac operator: The lac repressor binds to the lac operator to inhibit transcription in E. coli. This inhibition can be relieved by adding lactose or isopropyl-β-D-thiogalactopyranoside (IPTG). lac repressor encoded by lacI
   1269..1287    -  promoter       T7 promoter: promoter for bacteriophage T7 RNA polymerase
   1309..1588    +  CDS            TcR (fragment): tetracycline efflux protein; tet; confers resistance to tetracycline
   1596..1673    +  promoter       lacI promoter: lacI
   1674..2756    +  CDS            lacI: lac repressor; lacI; The lac repressor binds to the lac operator to inhibit transcription in E. coli. This inhibition can be relieved by adding lactose or isopropyl-β-D-thiogalactopyranoside (IPTG).
   2769..2790    +  protein_bind   CAP binding site: CAP binding activates transcription in the presence of cAMP. E. coli catabolite activator protein
   2805..3096    +  CDS            TcR (fragment): tetracycline efflux protein; tet; confers resistance to tetracycline
   3168..3548    -  CDS            YPB1_ECOLX: Protein predicted: Swiss-Prot protein existence level 4. From Escherichia coli.
   3565..3756    +  CDS            rop: Rop protein, which maintains plasmids at low copy number; rop
   3858..3997    +  misc_feature   bom: basis of mobility region from pBR322
   4183..4771    -  rep_origin     ori: high-copy-number ColE1/pMB1/pBR322/pUC origin of replication
   4942..5802    -  CDS            AmpR: β-lactamase; bla; confers resistance to ampicillin, carbenicillin, and related antibiotics
   5803..5907    -  promoter       AmpR promoter: bla
   5960..6388    -  rep_origin     f1 ori (sequence partly withheld): f1 bacteriophage origin of replication; arrow indicates direction of (+) strand synthesis
>Addgene plasmid #213137 | OmpT | addgene full sequence | sequence record 422157 | Addgene NGS Result
ATCCGGATATAGTTCCTCCTTTCAGCAAAAAACCCCTCAAGACCCGTTTAGAGGCCCCAAGGGGTTATGC
TAGTTATTGCTCAGCGGTGGCAGCAGCCAACTCAGCTTCCTTTCGGGCTTTGTTAGCAGCCGGATCTCAG
TGGTGGTGGTGGTGGTGCTCGAGTGCGGCCGCAAGCTTGTTAAAATGTGTACTTAAGACCAGCAGTAGTG
ATGAAGTTATAGTTTTCTATACCTGCTCCATTTTTGCTGTAGTCTGAAGTGTTATTATTGTGATCATAAA
GTGAAGTATTACCTTTTTTATTCGTAACCCGATTCCATGCGCCTTCAACATAAACTTTTGCGTTAGGTGT
GACGTAATAACCTGCATTGACTGCAACAGAATAGTAATTTTGGTCTTTGACCTTACTGCGATAAGTGATT
CTTTTTCCCGGGTCATAGTGTTCATCGTTATCAGATGATTCCACCCAGCCGCTGTATTTAAATGTGCCAC
CGAGTTCAAAATCTTCATAACGATAACTTCCAGTCAAGCCAATGTAGGGCATTTTAAAACGTTGTTTGTA
GCCGATTGCTCTTTCTCCATTCGGGAAGGAGCCGATATCATCTCTGAATCCCTCCTCAGAACTGTAGATA
TAGGAACCACCTCTGGCTGTAAAGCTATAACGGCTTTCCTGATATCCGGCCATGAGTCCCAGGCGGTAAT
TGGGTTCGTTGAGGAGCCAGCCTTTGATATTCAGATCAAATTCGTTGGCATAATTGAGTTGTGTATCAGG
GTGTCTACTTTCATCCGTCCAGGTTCCGGGGTTACTGGAATCCATCCAGTCCTGATCGACCATATTGCCA
CCTCGGCTGCCGAGAGTTGTCCAGCCAGCAGCCCCGATAGATATCTGGGGCATCAAATCCCAATTAATTG
CACCTTTAATAATTGCAGCGTTATTGAATTTCCAGTCGAGTTGACTGACTTTTCGGCCTCCTTCTTCGGC
TAGATAAACACGCTCTTTTGTTTTTCCGCTCAGAGTTCCAAGACTAATGTCCGCATTTATGTTGTCAGGA
GTAAACGATAAAGTCTCGGTAGAGGATCCCTGGAAGTACAGGTTTTCGCCGCTGCTGTGATGATGATGAT
GATGGCTGCTGCCCATGGCCTGTGCGCAGGCCATTCCCGCACACATCACCAGTGCGGTACAGGGTAATAA
CTTTTTCATATGTATATCTCCTTCTTAAAGTTAAACAAAATTATTTCTAGAGGGGAATTGTTATCCGCTC
ACAATTCCCCTATAGTGAGTCGTATTAATTTCGCGGGATCGAGATCTCGATCCTCTACGCCGGACGCATC
GTGGCCGGCATCACCGGCGCCACAGGTGCGGTTGCTGGCGCCTATATCGCCGACATCACCGATGGGGAAG
ATCGGGCTCGCCACTTCGGGCTCATGAGCGCTTGTTTCGGCGTGGGTATGGTGGCAGGCCCCGTGGCCGG
GGGACTGTTGGGCGCCATCTCCTTGCATGCACCATTCCTTGCGGCGGCGGTGCTCAACGGCCTCAACCTA
CTACTGGGCTGCTTCCTAATGCAGGAGTCGCATAAGGGAGAGCGTCGAGATCCCGGACACCATCGAATGG
CGCAAAACCTTTCGCGGTATGGCATGATAGCGCCCGGAAGAGAGTCAATTCAGGGTGGTGAATGTGAAAC
CAGTAACGTTATACGATGTCGCAGAGTATGCCGGTGTCTCTTATCAGACCGTTTCCCGCGTGGTGAACCA
GGCCAGCCACGTTTCTGCGAAAACGCGGGAAAAAGTGGAAGCGGCGATGGCGGAGCTGAATTACATTCCC
AACCGCGTGGCACAACAACTGGCGGGCAAACAGTCGTTGCTGATTGGCGTTGCCACCTCCAGTCTGGCCC
TGCACGCGCCGTCGCAAATTGTCGCGGCGATTAAATCTCGCGCCGATCAACTGGGTGCCAGCGTGGTGGT
GTCGATGGTAGAACGAAGCGGCGTCGAAGCCTGTAAAGCGGCGGTGCACAATCTTCTCGCGCAACGCGTC
AGTGGGCTGATCATTAACTATCCGCTGGATGACCAGGATGCCATTGCTGTGGAAGCTGCCTGCACTAATG
TTCCGGCGTTATTTCTTGATGTCTCTGACCAGACACCCATCAACAGTATTATTTTCTCCCATGAAGACGG
TACGCGACTGGGCGTGGAGCATCTGGTCGCATTGGGTCACCAGCAAATCGCGCTGTTAGCGGGCCCATTA
AGTTCTGTCTCGGCGCGTCTGCGTCTGGCTGGCTGGCATAAATATCTCACTCGCAATCAAATTCAGCCGA
TAGCGGAACGGGAAGGCGACTGGAGTGCCATGTCCGGTTTTCAACAAACCATGCAAATGCTGAATGAGGG
CATCGTTCCCACTGCGATGCTGGTTGCCAACGATCAGATGGCGCTGGGCGCAATGCGCGCCATTACCGAG
TCCGGGCTGCGCGTTGGTGCGGATATCTCGGTAGTGGGATACGACGATACCGAAGACAGCTCATGTTATA
TCCCGCCGTTAACCACCATCAAACAGGATTTTCGCCTGCTGGGGCAAACCAGCGTGGACCGCTTGCTGCA
ACTCTCTCAGGGCCAGGCGGTGAAGGGCAATCAGCTGTTGCCCGTCTCACTGGTGAAAAGAAAAACCACC
CTGGCGCCCAATACGCAAACCGCCTCTCCCCGCGCGTTGGCCGATTCATTAATGCAGCTGGCACGACAGG
TTTCCCGACTGGAAAGCGGGCAGTGAGCGCAACGCAATTAATGTAAGTTAGCTCACTCATTAGGCACCGG
GATCTCGACCGATGCCCTTGAGAGCCTTCAACCCAGTCAGCTCCTTCCGGTGGGCGCGGGGCATGACTAT
CGTCGCCGCACTTATGACTGTCTTCTTTATCATGCAACTCGTAGGACAGGTGCCGGCAGCGCTCTGGGTC
ATTTTCGGCGAGGACCGCTTTCGCTGGAGCGCGACGATGATCGGCCTGTCGCTTGCGGTATTCGGAATCT
TGCACGCCCTCGCTCAAGCCTTCGTCACTGGTCCCGCCACCAAACGTTTCGGCGAGAAGCAGGCCATTAT
CGCCGGCATGGCGGCCCCACGGGTGCGCATGATCGTGCTCCTGTCGTTGAGGACCCGGCTAGGCTGGCGG
GGTTGCCTTACTGGTTAGCAGAATGAATCACCGATACGCGAGCGAACGTGAAGCGACTGCTGCTGCAAAA
CGTCTGCGACCTGAGCAACAACATGAATGGTCTTCGGTTTCCGTGTTTCGTAAAGTCTGGAAACGCGGAA
GTCAGCGCCCTGCACCATTATGTTCCGGATCTGCATCGCAGGATGCTGCTGGCTACCCTGTGGAACACCT
ACATCTGTATTAACGAAGCGCTGGCATTGACCCTGAGTGATTTTTCTCTGGTCCCGCCGCATCCATACCG
CCAGTTGTTTACCCTCACAACGTTCCAGTAACCGGGCATGTTCATCATCAGTAACCCGTATCGTGAGCAT
CCTCTCTCGTTTCATCGGTATCATTACCCCCATGAACAGAAATCCCCCTTACACGGAGGCATCAGTGACC
AAACAGGAAAAAACCGCCCTTAACATGGCCCGCTTTATCAGAAGCCAGACATTAACGCTTCTGGAGAAAC
TCAACGAGCTGGACGCGGATGAACAGGCAGACATCTGTGAATCGCTTCACGACCACGCTGATGAGCTTTA
CCGCAGCTGCCTCGCGCGTTTCGGTGATGACGGTGAAAACCTCTGACACATGCAGCTCCCGGAGACGGTC
ACAGCTTGTCTGTAAGCGGATGCCGGGAGCAGACAAGCCCGTCAGGGCGCGTCAGCGGGTGTTGGCGGGT
GTCGGGGCGCAGCCATGACCCAGTCACGTAGCGATAGCGGAGTGTATACTGGCTTAACTATGCGGCATCA
GAGCAGATTGTACTGAGAGTGCACCATTGCGGTGTGAAATACCGCACAGATGCGTAAGGAGAAAATACCG
CATCAGGCGCTCTTCCGCTTCCTCGCTCACTGACTCGCTGCGCTCGGTCGTTCGGCTGCGGCGAGCGGTA
TCAGCTCACTCAAAGGCGGTAATACGGTTATCCACAGAATCAGGGGATAACGCAGGAAAGAACATGTGAG
CAAAAGGCCAGCAAAAGGCCAGGAACCGTAAAAAGGCCGCGTTGCTGGCGTTTTTCCATAGGCTCCGCCC
CCCTGACGAGCATCACAAAAATCGACGCTCAAGTCAGAGGTGGCGAAACCCGACAGGACTATAAAGATAC
CAGGCGTTTCCCCCTGGAAGCTCCCTCGTGCGCTCTCCTGTTCCGACCCTGCCGCTTACCGGATACCTGT
CCGCCTTTCTCCCTTCGGGAAGCGTGGCGCTTTCTCATAGCTCACGCTGTAGGTATCTCAGTTCGGTGTA
GGTCGTTCGCTCCAAGCTGGGCTGTGTGCACGAACCCCCCGTTCAGCCCGACCGCTGCGCCTTATCCGGT
AACTATCGTCTTGAGTCCAACCCGGTAAGACACGACTTATCGCCACTGGCAGCAGCCACTGGTAACAGGA
TTAGCAGAGCGAGGTATGTAGGCGGTGCTACAGAGTTCTTGAAGTGGTGGCCTAACTACGGCTACACTAG
AAGGACAGTATTTGGTATCTGCGCTCTGCTGAAGCCAGTTACCTTCGGAAAAAGAGTTGGTAGCTCTTGA
TCCGGCAAACAAACCACCGCTGGTAGCGGTGGTTTTTTTGTTTGCAAGCAGCAGATTACGCGCAGAAAAA
AAGGATCTCAAGAAGATCCTTTGATCTTTTCTACGGGGTCTGACGCTCAGTGGAACGAAAACTCACGTTA
AGGGATTTTGGTCATGAGATTATCAAAAAGGATCTTCACCTAGATCCTTTTAAATTAAAAATGAAGTTTT
AAATCAATCTAAAGTATATATGAGTAAACTTGGTCTGACAGTTACCAATGCTTAATCAGTGAGGCACCTA
TCTCAGCGATCTGTCTATTTCGTTCATCCATAGTTGCCTGACTCCCCGTCGTGTAGATAACTACGATACG
GGAGGGCTTACCATCTGGCCCCAGTGCTGCAATGATACCGCGAGACCCACGCTCACCGGCTCCAGATTTA
TCAGCAATAAACCAGCCAGCCGGAAGGGCCGAGCGCAGAAGTGGTCCTGCAACTTTATCCGCCTCCATCC
AGTCTATTAATTGTTGCCGGGAAGCTAGAGTAAGTAGTTCGCCAGTTAATAGTTTGCGCAACGTTGTTGC
CATTGCTGCAGGCATCGTGGTGTCACGCTCGTCGTTTGGTATGGCTTCATTCAGCTCCGGTTCCCAACGA
TCAAGGCGAGTTACATGATCCCCCATGTTGTGCAAAAAAGCGGTTAGCTCCTTCGGTCCTCCGATCGTTG
TCAGAAGTAAGTTGGCCGCAGTGTTATCACTCATGGTTATGGCAGCACTGCATAATTCTCTTACTGTCAT
GCCATCCGTAAGATGCTTTTCTGTGACTGGTGAGTACTCAACCAAGTCATTCTGAGAATAGTGTATGCGG
CGACCGAGTTGCTCTTGCCCGGCGTCAATACGGGATAATACCGCGCCACATAGCAGAACTTTAAAAGTGC
TCATCATTGGAAAACGTTCTTCGGGGCGAAAACTCTCAAGGATCTTACCGCTGTTGAGATCCAGTTCGAT
GTAACCCACTCGTGCACCCAACTGATCTTCAGCATCTTTTACTTTCACCAGCGTTTCTGGGTGAGCAAAA
ACAGGAAGGCAAAATGCCGCAAAAAAGGGAATAAGGGCGACACGGAAATGTTGAATACTCATACTCTTCC
TTTTTCAATATTATTGAAGCATTTATCAGGGTTATTGTCTCATGAGCGGATACATATTTGAATGTATTTA
GAAAAATAAACAAATAGGGGTTCCGCGCACATTTCCCCGAAAAGTGCCACCTAAATTGTAAGCGTTAATA
TTTTGTTAAAATTCGCGTTAAATTTTTGTTAAATCAGCTCATTTTTTAACCAATAGGCCGAAATCGGCAA
AATCCCTTATAAATCAAAAGAATAGACCGAGATAGGGT
[37 nt withheld, positions 6059-6095]
AAAGAACGTGGACTCCAACGTCAAAGG
[49 nt withheld, positions 6123-6171]
T
[91 nt withheld, positions 6173-6263]
G
[124 nt withheld, positions 6265-6388]
CCCATTCGCCA
