>Addgene plasmid #213137 | OmpT | depositor partial sequence | sequence record 415880 | insert
ATGAAAAAGTTATTACCCTGTACCGCACTGGTGATGTGTGCGGGAATGGCCTGCGCACAGGCCATGGGCA
GCAGCCATCATCATCATCATCACAGCAGCGGCGAAAACCTGTACTTCCAGGGATCCTCTACCGAGACTTT
ATCGTTTACTCCTGACAACATAAATGCGGACATTAGTCTTGGAACTCTGAGCGGAAAAACAAAAGAGCGT
GTTTATCTAGCCGAAGAAGGAGGCCGAAAAGTCAGTCAACTCGACTGGAAATTCAATAACGCTGCAATTA
TTAAAGGTGCAATTAATTGGGATTTGATGCCCCAGATATCTATCGGGGCTGCTGGCTGGACAACTCTCGG
CAGCCGAGGTGGCAATATGGTCGATCAGGACTGGATGGATTCCAGTAACCCCGGAACCTGGACGGATGAA
AGTAGACACCCTGATACACAACTCAATTATGCCAACGAATTTGATCTGAATATCAAAGGCTGGCTCCTCA
ACGAACCCAATTACCGCCTGGGACTCATGGCCGGATATCAGGAAAGCCGTTATAGCTTTACAGCCAGAGG
TGGTTCCTATATCTACAGTTCTGAGGAGGGATTCAGAGATGATATCGGCTCCTTCCCGAATGGAGAAAGA
GCAATCGGCTACAAACAACGTTTTAAAATGCCCTACATTGGCTTGACTGGAAGTTATCGTTATGAAGATT
TTGAACTCGGTGGCACATTTAAATACAGCGGCTGGGTGGAATCATCTGATAACGATGAACACTATGACCC
GGGAAAAAGAATCACTTATCGCAGTAAGGTCAAAGACCAAAATTACTATTCTGTTGCAGTCAATGCAGGT
TATTACGTCACACCTAACGCAAAAGTTTATGTTGAAGGCGCATGGAATCGGGTTACGAATAAAAAAGGTA
ATACTTCACTTTATGATCACAATAATAACACTTCAGACTACAGCAAAAATGGAGCAGGTATAGAAAACTA
TAACTTCATCACTACTGCTGGTCTTAAGTACACATTTTAACAAGCTT
